>Addgene plasmid #160661 | hNFAT2-409:TALE:VP64:KRɸ | addgene full sequence | sequence record 338890 | Addgene Partial NGS Result
ATTTAAGCTACAACAAGGCAAGGCTTGACCGACAATTGCATGAAGAATCTGCTTAGGGTTAGGCGTTTTG
CGCTGCTTCGCGATGTACGGGCCAGATATACGCGTTGACATTGATTATTGACTAGTTATTAATAGTAATC
AATTACGGGGTCATTAGTTCATAGCCCATATATGGAGTTCCGCGTTACATAACTTACGGTAAATGGCCCG
CCTGGCTGACCGCCCAACGACCCCCGCCCATTGACGTCAATAATGACGTATGTTCCCATAGTAACGCCAA
TAGGGACTTTCCATTGACGTCAATGGGTGGAGTATTTACGGTAAACTGCCCACTTGGCAGTACATCAAGT
GTATCATATGCCAAGTACGCCCCCTATTGACGTCAATGACGGTAAATGGCCCGCCTGGCATTATGCCCAG
TACATGACCTTATGGGACTTTCCTACTTGGCAGTACATCTACGTATTAGTCATCGCTATTACCATGGTGA
TGCGGTTTTGGCAGTACATCAATGGGCGTGGATAGCGGTTTGACTCACGGGGATTTCCAAGTCTCCACCC
CATTGACGTCAATGGGAGTTTGTTTTGGCACCAAAATCAACGGGACTTTCCAAAATGTCGTAACAACTCC
GCCCCATTGACGCAAATGGGCGGTAGGCGTGTACGGTGGGAGGTCTATATAAGCAGAGCTCTCTGGCTAA
CTAGAGAACCCACTGCTTACTGGCTTATCGAAATTAATACGACTCACTATAGGGAGACCCAAGCTTGGTA
CCGAGCTCGGATCCACTAGTAACGGCCGCCAGTGTGCTGGAATTCGCCACCATGGAGCAGAAGCTGATCA
GCGAGGAGGACCTGCCCAGCACCAGCTTCCCCGTGCCCAGCAAGTTCCCCCTGGGCCCCGCCGCCGCCGT
GTTCGGCAGGGGCGAGACCCTGGGCCCCGCCCCCAGGGCCGGCGGCACCATGAAGAGCGCCGAGGAGGAG
CACTACGGCTACGCCAGCAGCAACGTGAGCCCCGCCCTGCCCCTGCCCACCGCCCACAGCACCCTGCCCG
CCCCCTGCCACAACCTCCAGACCAGCACCCCCGGCATCATCCCCCCCGCCGACCACCCCAGCGGCTACGG
CGCCGCCCTGGACGGCGGCCCCGCCGGCTACTTCCTGAGCAGCGGCCACACCAGGCCCGACGGCGCCCCC
GCCCTGGAGAGCCCCAGGATCGAGATCACCAGCTGCCTGGGCCTGTACCACAACAACAACCAGTTCTTCC
ACGACGTGGAGGTGGAGGACGTGCTGCCCAGCAGCAAGAGGAGCCCCAGCACCGCCACCCTGAGCCTGCC
CAGCCTGGAGGCCTACAGGGACCCCAGCTGCCTGAGCCCCGCCAGCAGCCTGAGCAGCAGGAGCTGCAAC
AGCGAGGCCAGCAGCTACGAGAGCAACTACAGCTACCCCTACGCCAGCCCCCAGACCAGCCCCTGGCAGA
GCCCCTGCGTGAGCCCCAAGACCACCGACCCCGAGGAGGGCTTCCCCAGGGGCCTGGGCGCCTGCACCCT
GCTGGGCAGCCCCAGGCACAGCCCCAGCACCAGCCCCAGGGCCAGCGTGACCGAGGAGAGCTGGCTGGGC
GCCAGGAGCAGCAGGCCCGCCAGCCCCTGCAACAAGAGGAAGTACAGCCTGAACGGCAGGCAGCCCCCCT
ACAGCCCCCACCACAGCCCCACCCCCAGCCCCCACGGCAGCCCCAGGGTGAGCGTGACCGACGACAGCTG
GCTGGGCAACACCACCCAGTACACCAGCAGCGCCATCGTGGCCGCCATCAACGCCCTGACCACCGACAGC
AGCCTGGACCTGGGCGACGGCGTGCCCGTGAAGAGCAGGAAGACCACCCTGGAGCAGCCCCCCAGCGTGG
CCCTGAAGGTGGAGCCCGTGGGCGAGGACCTGGGCAGCCCCCCCCCCCCCGCCGACTTCGCCCCCGAGGA
CTACAGCAGCTTCCAGCACATCAGGAAGGGCGGCTTCTGCGACCAGTACCTGGCCGTGCCCCAGCACCCC
TACCAGTGGGCCAAGCCCAAGCCCCTGAGCCCCACCAGCTACATGAGCGGCGGCTCTGGCGGCGGCTCCG
GAGGCTCTGTGGACTTGAGGACACTCGGTTATTCGCAACAGCAACAGGAGAAAATCAAGCCTAAGGTCAG
GAGCACCGTCGCGCAACACCACGAGGCGCTTGTGGGGCATGGCTTCACTCATGCGCATATTGTCGCGCTT
TCACAGCACCCTGCGGCGCTTGGGACGGTGGCTGTCAAATACCAAGATATGATTGCGGCCCTGCCCGAAG
CCACGCACGAGGCAATTGTAGGGGTCGGTAAACAGTGGTCGGGAGCGCGAGCACTTGAGGCGCTGCTGAC
TGTGGCGGGTGAGCTTAGGGGGCCTCCGCTCCAGCTCGACACCGGGCAGCTGCTGAAGATCGCGAAGAGA
GGGGGAGTAACAGCGGTAGAGGCAGTGCACGCCTGGCGCAATGCGCTCACCGGGGCCCCCTTGAACCTGA
CCCCAGACCAGGTAGTCGCAATCGCGTCAAACGGAGGGGGAAAGCAAGCCCTGGAAACCGTGCAAAGGTT
GTTGCCGGTCCTTTGTCAAGACCACGGCCTTACACCGGAGCAAGTCGTGGCCATTGCAAGCAATGGGGGT
GGCAAACAGGCTCTTGAGACGGTTCAGAGACTTCTCCCAGTTCTCTGTCAAGCCCACGGGCTGACTCCCG
ATCAAGTTGTAGCGATTGCGTCGAACATTGGAGGGAAACAAGCATTGGAGACTGTCCAACGGCTCCTTCC
CGTGTTGTGTCAAGCCCACGGTTTGACGCCTGCACAAGTGGTCGCCATCGCCAGCCATGATGGCGGTAAG
CAGGCGCTGGAAACAGTACAGCGCCTGCTGCCTGTACTGTGCCAGGATCATGTACTGACCCCAGACCAGG
TAGTCGCAATCGCGTCAAACGGAGGGGGAAAGCAAGCCCTGGAAACCGTGCAAAGGTTGTTGCCGGTCCT
TTGTCAAGACCACGGCCTTACACCGGAGCAAGTCGTGGCCATTGCAAATAATAACGGTGGCAAACAGGCT
CTTGAGACGGTTCAGAGACTTCTCCCAGTTCTCTGTCAAGCCCACGGGCTGACTCCCGATCAAGTTGTAG
CGATTGCGTCGCATGACGGAGGGAAACAAGCATTGGAGACTGTCCAACGGCTCCTTCCCGTGTTGTGTCA
AGCCCACGGTTTGACGCCTGCACAAGTGGTCGCCATCGCCTCGAATGGCGGCGGTAAGCAGGCGCTGGAA
ACAGTACAGCGCCTGCTGCCTGTACTGTGCCAGGATCATGGACTGACCCCAGACCAGGTAGTCGCAATCG
CGAACAATAATGGGGGAAAGCAAGCCCTGGAAACCGTGCAAAGGTTGTTGCCGGTCCTTTGTCAAGACCA
CGGCCTTACACCGGAGCAAGTCGTGGCCATTGCATCCCACGACGGTGGCAAACAGGCTCTTGAGACGGTT
CAGAGACTTCTCCCAGTTCTCTGTCAAGCCCACGGGCTGACTCCCGATCAAGTTGTAGCGATTGCGTCCA
ACGGTGGAGGGAAACAAGCATTGGAGACTGTCCAACGGCTCCTTCCCGTGTTGTGTCAAGCCCACGGTTT
GACGCCTGCACAAGTGGTCGCCATCGCCAGCCATGATGGCGGTAAGCAGGCGCTGGAAACAGTACAGCGC
CTGCTGCCTGTACTGTGCCAGGATCATGGACTGACCCCAGACCAGGTAGTCGCAATCGCGTCACATGACG
GGGGAAAGCAAGCCCTGGAAACCGTGCAAAGGTTGTTGCCGGTCCTTTGTCAAGACCACGGCCTTACACC
GGAGCAAGTCGTGGCCATTGCATCCCACGACGGTGGCAAACAGGCTCTTGAGACGGTTCAGAGACTTCTC
CCAGTTCTCTGTCAAGCCCACGGGCTGACTCCCGATCAAGTTGTAGCGATTGCGAATAACAATGGAGGGA
AACAAGCATTGGAGACTGTCCAACGGCTCCTTCCCGTGTTGTGTCAAGCCCACGGTTTGACGCCTGCACA
AGTGGTCGCCATCGCCAGCCATGATGGCGGTAAGCAGGCGCTGGAAACAGTACAGCGCCTGCTGCCTGTA
CTGTGCCAGGATCATGGACTGACACCCGAACAGGTGGTCGCCATTGCTTCTAATGGGGGAGGACGGCCAG
CCTTGGAGTCCATCGTAGCCCAATTGTCCAGGCCCGATCCCGCGTTGGCTGCGTTAACGAATGACCATCT
GGTGGCGTTGGCATGTCTTGGTGGACGACCCGCGCTCGATGCAGTCAAAAAGGGTCTGCCTCATGCTCCC
GCATTGATCAAAAGAACCAACCGGCGGATTCCCGAGAGAACTTCCCATCGAGTCGCGGGATCCGGCGGCT
CTGGCGGCGGCTCCGGAGGCTCTGAGGCCAGCGGTTCGGGACGGGCTGACGCATTGGACGATTTTGATCT
GGATATGCTGGGAAGTGACGCCCTCGATGATTTTGACCTTGACATGCTTGGTTCGGATGCCCTTGATGAC
TTTGACCTCGACATGCTCGGCAGTGACGCCCTTGATGATTTCGACCTGGACATGCTGATTAACACTAGTG
GCGGCTCTGGCGGCGGCTCCGGAGGCTCTGGCAAGAAGTTCTGGAAGAGGCTGAGGAAGTTCCTGAGGAA
GCTGAAGAGCTAATCTAGAGGGCCCTATTCTATAGTGTCACCTAAATGCTAGAGCTCGCTGATCAGCCTC
GACTGTGCCTTCTAGTTGCCAGCCATCTGTTGTTTGCCCCTCCCCCGTGCCTTCCTTGACCCTGGAAGGT
GCCACTCCCACTGTCCTTTCCTAATAAAATGAGGAAATTGCATCGCATTGTCTGAGTAGGTGTCATTCTA
TTCTGGGGGGTGGGGTGGGGCAGGACAGCAAGGGGGAGGATTGGGAAGACAATAGCAGGCATGCTGGGGA
TGCGGTGGGCTCTATGGCTTCTGAGGCGGAAAGAACCAGCTGGGGCTCTAGGGGGTATCCCC
[124 nt withheld, positions 5033-5156]
C
[91 nt withheld, positions 5158-5248]
A
[49 nt withheld, positions 5250-5298]
CCTTTGACGTTGGAGTCCACGTTCTTT
[37 nt withheld, positions 5326-5362]
ACCCTATCTCGGTCTATTCTTTTGATTTATAAGGGATTTTGCCGATTTCGGCCTATTGGTTAAAAAATGA
GCTGATTTAACAAAAATTTAACGCGAATTAATTCTGTGGAATGTGTGTCAGTTAGGGTGTGGAAAGTCCC
CAGGCTCCCCAGCAGGCAGAAGTATGCAAAGCATGCATCTCAATTAGTCAGCAACCAGGTGTGGAAAGTC
CCCAGGCTCCCCAGCAGGCAGAAGTATGCAAAGCATGCATCTCAATTAGTCAGCAACCATAGTCCCGCCC
CTAACTCCGCCCATCCCGCCCCTAACTCCGCCCAGTTCCGCCCATTCTCCGCCCCATGGCTGACTAATTT
TTTTTATTTATGCAGAGGCCGAGGCCGCCTCTGCCTCTGAGCTATTCCAGAAGTAGTGAGGAGGCTTTTT
TGGAGGCCTAGGCTTTTGCAAAAAGCTCCCGGGAGCTTGTATATCCATTTTCGGATCTGATCAAGAGACA
GGATGAGGATCGTTTCGCATGATTGAACAAGATGGATTGCACGCAGGTTCTCCGGCCGCTTGGGTGGAGA
GGCTATTCGGCTATGACTGGGCACAACAGACAATCGGCTGCTCTGATGCCGCCGTGTTCCGGCTGTCAGC
GCAGGGGCGCCCGGTTCTTTTTGTCAAGACCGACCTGTCCGGTGCCCTGAATGAACTGCAGGACGAGGCA
GCGCGGCTATCGTGGCTGGCCACGACGGGCGTTCCTTGCGCAGCTGTGCTCGACGTTGTCACTGAAGCGG
GAAGGGACTGGCTGCTATTGGGCGAAGTGCCGGGGCAGGATCTCCTGTCATCTCACCTTGCTCCTGCCGA
GAAAGTATCCATCATGGCTGATGCAATGCGGCGGCTGCATACGCTTGATCCGGCTACCTGCCCATTCGAC
CACCAAGCGAAACATCGCATCGAGCGAGCACGTACTCGGATGGAAGCCGGTCTTGTCGATCAGGATGATC
TGGACGAAGAGCATCAGGGGCTCGCGCCAGCCGAACTGTTCGCCAGGCTCAAGGCGCGCATGCCCGACGG
CGAGGATCTCGTCGTGACCCATGGCGATGCCTGCTTGCCGAATATCATGGTGGAAAATGGCCGCTTTTCT
GGATTCATCGACTGTGGCCGGCTGGGTGTGGCGGACCGCTATCAGGACATAGCGTTGGCTACCCGTGATA
TTGCTGAAGAGCTTGGCGGCGAATGGGCTGACCGCTTCCTCGTGCTTTACGGTATCGCCGCTCCCGATTC
GCAGCGCATCGCCTTCTATCGCCTTCTTGACGAGTTCTTCTGAGCGGGACTCTGGGGTTCGAAATGACCG
ACCAAGCGACGCCCAACCTGCCATCACGAGATTTCGATTCCACCGCCGCCTTCTATGAAAGGTTGGGCTT
CGGAATCGTTTTCCGGGACGCCGGCTGGATGATCCTCCAGCGCGGGGATCTCATGCTGGAGTTCTTCGCC
CACCCCAACTTGTTTATTGCAGCTTATAATGGTTACAAATAAAGCAATAGCATCACAAATTTCACAAATA
AAGCATTTTTTTCACTGCATTCTAGTTGTGGTTTGTCCAAACTCATCAATGTATCTTATCATGTCTGTAT
ACCGTCGACCTCTAGCTAGAGCTTGGCGTAATCATGGTCATAGCTGTTTCCTGTGTGAAATTGTTATCCG
CTCACAATTCCACACAACATACGAGCCGGAAGCATAAAGTGTAAAGCCTGGGGTGCCTAATGAGTGAGCT
AACTCACATTAATTGCGTTGCGCTCACTGCCCGCTTTCCAGTCGGGAAACCTGTCGTGCCAGCTGCATTA
ATGAATCGGCCAACGCGCGGGGAGAGGCGGTTTGCGTATTGGGCGCTCTTCCGCTTCCTCGCTCACTGAC
TCGCTGCGCTCGGTCGTTCGGCTGCGGCGAGCGGTATCAGCTCACTCAAAGGCGGTAATACGGTTATCCA
CAGAATCAGGGGATAACGCAGGAAAGAACATGTGAGCAAAAGGCCAGCAAAAGGCCAGGAACCGTAAAAA
GGCCGCGTTGCTGGCGTTTTTCCATAGGCTCCGCCCCCCTGACGAGCATCACAAAAATCGACGCTCAAGT
CAGAGGTGGCGAAACCCGACAGGACTATAAAGATACCAGGCGTTTCCCCCTGGAAGCTCCCTCGTGCGCT
CTCCTGTTCCGACCCTGCCGCTTACCGGATACCTGTCCGCCTTTCTCCCTTCGGGAAGCGTGGCGCTTTC
TCATAGCTCACGCTGTAGGTATCTCAGTTCGGTGTAGGTCGTTCGCTCCAAGCTGGGCTGTGTGCACGAA
CCCCCCGTTCAGCCCGACCGCTGCGCCTTATCCGGTAACTATCGTCTTGAGTCCAACCCGGTAAGACACG
ACTTATCGCCACTGGCAGCAGCCACTGGTAACAGGATTAGCAGAGCGAGGTATGTAGGCGGTGCTACAGA
GTTCTTGAAGTGGTGGCCTAACTACGGCTACACTAGAAGAACAGTATTTGGTATCTGCGCTCTGCTGAAG
CCAGTTACCTTCGGAAAAAGAGTTGGTAGCTCTTGATCCGGCAAACAAACCACCGCTGGTAGCGGTGGTT
TTTTTGTTTGCAAGCAGCAGATTACGCGCAGAAAAAAAGGATCTCAAGAAGATCCTTTGATCTTTTCTAC
GGGGTCTGACGCTCAGTGGAACGAAAACTCACGTTAAGGGATTTTGGTCATGAGATTATCAAAAAGGATC
TTCACCTAGATCCTTTTAAATTAAAAATGAAGTTTTAAATCAATCTAAAGTATATATGAGTAAACTTGGT
CTGACAGTTACCAATGCTTAATCAGTGAGGCACCTATCTCAGCGATCTGTCTATTTCGTTCATCCATAGT
TGCCTGACTCCCCGTCGTGTAGATAACTACGATACGGGAGGGCTTACCATCTGGCCCCAGTGCTGCAATG
ATACCGCGAGACCCACGCTCACCGGCTCCAGATTTATCAGCAATAAACCAGCCAGCCGGAAGGGCCGAGC
GCAGAAGTGGTCCTGCAACTTTATCCGCCTCCATCCAGTCTATTAATTGTTGCCGGGAAGCTAGAGTAAG
TAGTTCGCCAGTTAATAGTTTGCGCAACGTTGTTGCCATTGCTACAGGCATCGTGGTGTCACGCTCGTCG
TTTGGTATGGCTTCATTCAGCTCCGGTTCCCAACGATCAAGGCGAGTTACATGATCCCCCATGTTGTGCA
AAAAAGCGGTTAGCTCCTTCGGTCCTCCGATCGTTGTCAGAAGTAAGTTGGCCGCAGTGTTATCACTCAT
GGTTATGGCAGCACTGCATAATTCTCTTACTGTCATGCCATCCGTAAGATGCTTTTCTGTGACTGGTGAG
TACTCAACCAAGTCATTCTGAGAATAGTGTATGCGGCGACCGAGTTGCTCTTGCCCGGCGTCAATACGGG
ATAATACCGCGCCACATAGCAGAACTTTAAAAGTGCTCATCATTGGAAAACGTTCTTCGGGGCGAAAACT
CTCAAGGATCTTACCGCTGTTGAGATCCAGTTCGATGTAACCCACTCGTGCACCCAACTGATCTTCAGCA
TCTTTTACTTTCACCAGCGTTTCTGGGTGAGCAAAAACAGGAAGGCAAAATGCCGCAAAAAAGGGAATAA
GGGCGACACGGAAATGTTGAATACTCATACTCTTCCTTTTTCAATATTATTGAAGCATTTATCAGGGTTA
TTGTCTCATGAGCGGATACATATTTGAATGTATTTAGAAAAATAAACAAATAGGGGTTCCGCGCACATTT
CCCCGAAAAGTGCCACCTGACGTCGACGGATCGGGAGATCTCCCGATCCCCTATGGTGCACTCTCAGTAC
AATCTGCTCTGATGCCGCATAGTTAAGCCAGTATCTGCTCCCTGCTTGTGTGTTGGAGGTCGCTGAGTAG
TGCGCGAGCAAA
Features (pLannotate 1.2.2; 24 found; start..end, strand, type, name):
    107..486     +  enhancer       CMV enhancer: human cytomegalovirus immediate early enhancer
    487..690     +  promoter       CMV promoter: human cytomegalovirus (CMV) immediate early promoter
    686..719     +  LTR            5' LTR (truncated) (fragment): truncated 5' long terminal repeat (LTR) from HIV-1
    735..753     +  promoter       T7 promoter: promoter for bacteriophage T7 RNA polymerase
    852..2078    +  CDS            Nfatc1 (fragment): NFAC1_MOUSE - Also known as Nfat2, Nfatc. Experimental evidence at protein level: Swiss-Prot protein existence level 1. Plays a role in the inducible expression of cytokine genes in T-cells, especially in the induction of the IL-2 or IL-4 gene transcription (PubMed:9388475). Also controls gene expression in embryonic cardiac cells. Could regulate not only the activation and proliferation but also the differentiation and programmed death of T- lymphocytes as well as lymphoid and non-lymphoid cells (By similarity). Required for osteoclastogenesis and regulates many genes important for osteoclast
   2013..2618    +  CDS            avrXa10 (fragment): AVX10_XANOO - Experimental evidence at protein level: Swiss-Prot protein existence level 1. Avirulence protein. Induces the hypersensitive response (HR)in rice plants carrying the resistance gene Xa10. Activity depends on the presence of the core repeat domains; replacement with repeat domains from other proteins (AvrBs3 of X.euvesicatoria (AC P14727) or AvrXa7 of this organism) does not elicit the HR. Probably acts as a transcription factor in its host plant (rice) to induce plant resistance or disease. From Xanthomonas oryzae pv. oryzae.
   4578..4594    +  CDS            VP96 (fragment): 6 tandem repeats of the minimal activation domain of herpes simplex virus VP16 (Cheng et al., 2013)
   4650..4666    +  CDS            miniSOG (fragment): mini singlet oxygen generator, a fluorescent flavoprotein suitable for correlated light and electron microscopy (Shu et al., 2011)
   4719..4737    -  promoter       SP6 promoter: promoter for bacteriophage SP6 RNA polymerase
   4763..4987    +  polyA_signal   bGH poly(A) signal: bovine growth hormone polyadenylation signal
   4991..5012    +  promoter       SV40 promoter (fragment): SV40 enhancer and early promoter
   5033..5461    +  rep_origin     f1 ori (sequence partly withheld): f1 bacteriophage origin of replication; arrow indicates direction of (+) strand synthesis
   5475..5804    +  promoter       SV40 promoter: SV40 enhancer and early promoter
   5871..6662    +  CDS            neo: KKA2_KLEPN - Also known as kan, nptII. Experimental evidence at protein level: Swiss-Prot protein existence level 1. Resistance to kanamycin, neomycin, paromomycin, ribostamycin, butirosin and gentamicin B. From Klebsiella pneumoniae.
   6686..6844    +  CDS            ble (fragment): BLE_KLEPN - Experimental evidence at protein level: Swiss-Prot protein existence level 1. Binding protein with a strong affinity to the bleomycin family of antibiotics. Binds to CL990; an antimitotic-antibiotic compound. From Klebsiella pneumoniae.
   6839..6960    +  polyA_signal   SV40 poly(A) signal: SV40 polyadenylation signal
   7033..7049    -  protein_bind   lac operator: The lac repressor binds to the lac operator to inhibit transcription in E. coli. This inhibition can be relieved by adding lactose or isopropyl-β-D-thiogalactopyranoside (IPTG). lac repressor encoded by lacI
   7057..7087    -  promoter       lac promoter: promoter for the E. coli lac operon
   7102..7123    -  protein_bind   CAP binding site: CAP binding activates transcription in the presence of cAMP. E. coli catabolite activator protein
   7136..7228    -  CDS            lacI (fragment): lac repressor; lacI; The lac repressor binds to the lac operator to inhibit transcription in E. coli. This inhibition can be relieved by adding lactose or isopropyl-β-D-thiogalactopyranoside (IPTG).
   7411..7999    -  rep_origin     ori: high-copy-number ColE1/pMB1/pBR322/pUC origin of replication
   8170..9030    -  CDS            AmpR: β-lactamase; bla; confers resistance to ampicillin, carbenicillin, and related antibiotics
   9031..9135    -  promoter       AmpR promoter: bla
   9194..9246    -  misc_feature   bom (fragment): basis of mobility region from pBR322
