[The description below was written by a language model from this plasmid's Addgene catalogue record and pLannotate feature annotations shown in this document.]
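Description:
hNFAT2-409:TALE:VP64:KRɸ is a mammalian expression plasmid built on the pcDNA3 backbone (about 9.3 kb in the sequenced record). It is propagated in E. coli through a high-copy ColE1/pUC-type origin with ampicillin selection (AmpR under its own bla promoter). It also carries an f1 origin and an SV40 promoter-driven neomycin resistance cassette with an SV40 polyadenylation signal, which would allow G418 selection of transfected mammalian cells. The expression cassette uses the CMV enhancer and immediate-early promoter and ends in the bGH poly(A) signal. Flanking T7 and SP6 promoters are standard pcDNA3 elements.

The insert, assembled by Gibson cloning, encodes a single fusion protein with an N-terminal Myc tag. The fusion comprises a truncated human NFAT (residues 2–409), the DNA-binding domain of TALEN1257, the VP64 transcriptional activation domain and the KRɸ membrane anchor peptide at the C-terminal end. The automated annotation detects the NFAT portion by homology to mouse Nfatc1, although the catalogue lists the species as human. It detects the start of the TALE region by similarity to the Xanthomonas effector AvrXa10, but most of the TALE repeat array is left unannotated. VP64 appears only as a short match to VP16 repeats, and the tiny miniSOG, HIV LTR and ble fragments are probably incidental matches.

The associated work concerns engineering and rewiring calcium-dependent signalling. The design therefore appears to couple the calcium-regulated N-terminal part of NFAT to a programmable TALE activator, with the anchor peptide intended to hold the protein at the membrane. The record does not describe the mechanism or the TALE target sequence.
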