Addgene plasmid #160661: hNFAT2-409:TALE:VP64:KRɸ
Purpose: Constitutive expression of a truncated version of hNFAT (aa 2-409) fused to the DNA-binding domain from TALEN1257, the VP64 activation domain and the membrane anchor peptide KRɸ.
Depositing lab: Roman Jerala. Depositing organization: National Institute of Chemistry. Publication: Engineering and Rewiring of a Calcium-Dependent Signaling Pathway. Mesko M, Lebar T, Dekleva P, Jerala R, Bencina M. ACS Synth Biol. 2020 Aug 21;9(8):2055-2065. doi: 10.1021/acssynbio.0c00133. Epub 2020 Jul 20. PubMed 32643923.
Backbone
  Vector backbone: pcDNA3
  Vector type: Mammalian Expression
Growth in bacteria
  Bacterial resistance: Ampicillin, 100 μg/mL
  Growth temperature: 37°C
  Growth strain: DH5alpha
  Copy number: High Copy
Gene/Insert
  Gene/Insert name: hNFAT2-409:TALE:VP64:KRɸ
  Species: H. sapiens (human)
  Promoter: CMV
  Tag / fusion protein: Myc tag (N terminal on insert)
  Cloning method: Gibson Cloning
  Sequencing primers: 5′ CMV Forward; 3′ BGH Reverse
Terms and licenses: Academic/Nonprofit Terms; Industry Terms: Not Available to Industry
How to cite: hNFAT2-409:TALE:VP64:KRɸ was a gift from Roman Jerala (Addgene plasmid # 160661 ; http://n2t.net/addgene:160661 ; RRID:Addgene_160661)
